Addgene plasmid #124838: MARIO/ pcDNA3
Purpose: mammalian expression of MARIO, a genetically-encoded fluorescent Mg2+ sensor
Depositing lab: Takeharu Nagai. Publication: A Transient Rise in Free Mg(2+) Ions Released from ATP-Mg Hydrolysis Contributes to Mitotic Chromosome Condensation. Maeshima K, Matsuda T, Shindo Y, Imamura H, Tamura S, Imai R, Kawakami S, Nagashima R, Soga T, Noji H, Oka K, Nagai T. Curr Biol. 2018 Feb 5;28(3):444-451.e6. doi: 10.1016/j.cub.2017.12.035. Epub 2018 Jan 18. PubMed 29358072.
Backbone
  Vector backbone: pcDNA3
  Backbone size w/o insert (bp): 5421
  Total vector size (bp): 7446
  Vector type: Mammalian Expression
Growth in bacteria
  Bacterial resistance: Ampicillin, 100 μg/mL
  Growth temperature: 37°C
  Growth strain: DH5alpha
  Copy number: High Copy
Gene/Insert
  Gene/Insert name: MARIO
  Species: Synthetic
  Insert size (bp): 2025
  GenBank ID: LC316970
  Promoter: CMV
  Tag / fusion protein: No tag
  Cloning method: Restriction Enzyme; 5′ cloning site BamHI (not destroyed); 3′ cloning site EcoRI (not destroyed)
  Sequencing primers: 5′ T7; 3′ SP6
Terms and licenses: Academic/Nonprofit Terms; Industry Terms: Not Available to Industry
How to cite: MARIO/ pcDNA3 was a gift from Takeharu Nagai (Addgene plasmid # 124838 ; http://n2t.net/addgene:124838 ; RRID:Addgene_124838)
