[The description below was written by a language model from this plasmid's Addgene catalogue record and pLannotate feature annotations shown in this document.]
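Description:
MARIO/ pcDNA3 is a 7,446 bp mammalian expression plasmid built on the pcDNA3 backbone that encodes MARIO, a synthetic, genetically encoded fluorescent sensor for Mg2+ ions. It is propagated in E. coli as a high-copy plasmid through a ColE1/pUC-type origin and selected with ampicillin via the β-lactamase gene. The backbone also carries an f1 origin for single-stranded DNA production and an SV40 promoter-driven neomycin phosphotransferase cassette with an SV40 polyadenylation signal, which allows G418 selection of stably transfected mammalian cells. A few small annotated fragments (a short HIV-1 LTR match, ble, lacI and bom pieces, lac promoter/operator) appear to be backbone remnants or short sequence matches rather than functional parts.

The roughly 2 kb insert sits between BamHI and EcoRI sites, downstream of the CMV immediate early enhancer and promoter and upstream of the bovine growth hormone polyadenylation signal. T7 and SP6 promoters flank it and serve as sequencing primer sites. According to the feature table, the open reading frame has three parts: an enhanced cyan fluorescent protein derived from Aequorea GFP, a fragment of the E. coli CorA magnesium transporter, and the circularly permuted yellow fluorescent protein cp173Venus. No epitope tag is present. This arrangement is typical of a FRET biosensor, in which Mg2+ binding to the CorA-derived domain would change the energy transfer between the cyan donor and the yellow acceptor, giving a ratiometric readout. The plasmid is intended for transfection into mammalian cells to image free Mg2+ in living cells; the associated study examined a transient rise in free Mg2+ during mitotic chromosome condensation.
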