Features (pLannotate 1.2.2; 23 found; start..end, strand, type, name):
      7..386     +  enhancer       CMV enhancer: human cytomegalovirus immediate early enhancer
    387..590     +  promoter       CMV promoter: human cytomegalovirus (CMV) immediate early promoter
    586..619     +  LTR            5' LTR (truncated) (fragment): truncated 5' long terminal repeat (LTR) from HIV-1
    635..653     +  promoter       T7 promoter: promoter for bacteriophage T7 RNA polymerase
    692..1369    +  CDS            Enhanced Cyan-Emitting GFP: Enhanced Cyan-Emitting GFP is a basic (constitutively fluorescent) cyan fluorescent protein published in 2002, derived from Aequorea victoria.
   1379..1966    +  CDS            corA (fragment): CORA_ECOLI - Experimental evidence at protein level: Swiss-Prot protein existence level 1. Mediates influx of magnesium ions. Can also mediate cobalt and manganese uptake (PubMed:780341). Alternates between open and closed states. Activated by low cytoplasmic Mg(2+) levels. Inactive when cytoplasmic Mg(2+) levels are high (By similarity). From Escherichia coli (strain K12).
   1973..2707    +  CDS            cp173Venus: circularly permuted form of the Venus yellow fluorescent protein (Nagai et al., 2004) efficient FRET acceptor for CFP
   2771..2789    -  promoter       SP6 promoter: promoter for bacteriophage SP6 RNA polymerase
   2815..3039    +  polyA_signal   bGH poly(A) signal: bovine growth hormone polyadenylation signal
   3043..3064    +  promoter       SV40 promoter (fragment): SV40 enhancer and early promoter
   3085..3513    +  rep_origin     f1 ori (sequence partly withheld): f1 bacteriophage origin of replication; arrow indicates direction of (+) strand synthesis
   3527..3856    +  promoter       SV40 promoter: SV40 enhancer and early promoter
   3923..4714    +  CDS            neo: KKA2_KLEPN - Also known as kan, nptII. Experimental evidence at protein level: Swiss-Prot protein existence level 1. Resistance to kanamycin, neomycin, paromomycin, ribostamycin, butirosin and gentamicin B. From Klebsiella pneumoniae.
   4738..4896    +  CDS            ble (fragment): BLE_KLEPN - Experimental evidence at protein level: Swiss-Prot protein existence level 1. Binding protein with a strong affinity to the bleomycin family of antibiotics. Binds to CL990; an antimitotic-antibiotic compound. From Klebsiella pneumoniae.
   4891..5012    +  polyA_signal   SV40 poly(A) signal: SV40 polyadenylation signal
   5085..5101    -  protein_bind   lac operator: The lac repressor binds to the lac operator to inhibit transcription in E. coli. This inhibition can be relieved by adding lactose or isopropyl-β-D-thiogalactopyranoside (IPTG). lac repressor encoded by lacI
   5109..5139    -  promoter       lac promoter: promoter for the E. coli lac operon
   5154..5175    -  protein_bind   CAP binding site: CAP binding activates transcription in the presence of cAMP. E. coli catabolite activator protein
   5188..5280    -  CDS            lacI (fragment): lac repressor; lacI; The lac repressor binds to the lac operator to inhibit transcription in E. coli. This inhibition can be relieved by adding lactose or isopropyl-β-D-thiogalactopyranoside (IPTG).
   5463..6051    -  rep_origin     ori: high-copy-number ColE1/pMB1/pBR322/pUC origin of replication
   6222..7082    -  CDS            AmpR: β-lactamase; bla; confers resistance to ampicillin, carbenicillin, and related antibiotics
   7083..7187    -  promoter       AmpR promoter: bla
   7246..7298    -  misc_feature   bom (fragment): basis of mobility region from pBR322
>Addgene plasmid #124838 | MARIO/ pcDNA3 | addgene full sequence | sequence record 243952 | Addgene NGS Result
CGCGTTGACATTGATTATTGACTAGTTATTAATAGTAATCAATTACGGGGTCATTAGTTCATAGCCCATA
TATGGAGTTCCGCGTTACATAACTTACGGTAAATGGCCCGCCTGGCTGACCGCCCAACGACCCCCGCCCA
TTGACGTCAATAATGACGTATGTTCCCATAGTAACGCCAATAGGGACTTTCCATTGACGTCAATGGGTGG
AGTATTTACGGTAAACTGCCCACTTGGCAGTACATCAAGTGTATCATATGCCAAGTACGCCCCCTATTGA
CGTCAATGACGGTAAATGGCCCGCCTGGCATTATGCCCAGTACATGACCTTATGGGACTTTCCTACTTGG
CAGTACATCTACGTATTAGTCATCGCTATTACCATGGTGATGCGGTTTTGGCAGTACATCAATGGGCGTG
GATAGCGGTTTGACTCACGGGGATTTCCAAGTCTCCACCCCATTGACGTCAATGGGAGTTTGTTTTGGCA
CCAAAATCAACGGGACTTTCCAAAATGTCGTAACAACTCCGCCCCATTGACGCAAATGGGCGGTAGGCGT
GTACGGTGGGAGGTCTATATAAGCAGAGCTCTCTGGCTAACTAGAGAACCCACTGCTTACTGGCTTATCG
AAATTAATACGACTCACTATAGGGAGACCCAAGCTTGGTACCGAGCTCGGATCCCATGGTGAGCAAGGGC
GAGGAGCTGTTCACCGGGGTGGTGCCCATCCTGGTCGAGCTGGACGGCGACGTAAACGGCCACAGGTTCA
GCGTGTCCGGCGAGGGCGAGGGCGATGCCACCTACGGCAAGCTGACCCTGAAGTTCATCTGCACCACCGG
CAAGCTGCCCGTGCCCTGGCCCACCCTCGTGACCACCCTGACCTGGGGCGTGCAGTGCTTCAGCCGCTAC
CCCGACCACATGAAGCAGCACGACTTCTTCAAGTCCGCCATGCCCGAAGGCTACGTCCAGGAGCGTACCA
TCTTCTTCAAGGACGACGGCAACTACAAGACCCGCGCCGAGGTGAAGTTCGAGGGCGACACCCTGGTGAA
CCGCATCGAGCTGAAGGGCATCGACTTCAAGGAGGACGGCAACATCCTGGGGCACAAGCTGGAGTACAAC
TACATCAGCCACAACGTCTATATCACCGCCGACAAGCAGAAGAACGGCATCAAGGCCCACTTCAAGATCC
GCCACAACATCGAGGACGGCAGCGTGCAGCTCGCCGACCACTACCAGCAGAACACCCCCATCGGCGACGG
CCCCGTGCTGCTGCCCGACAACCACTACCTGAGCACCCAGTCCGCCCTGAGCAAAGACCCCAACGAGAAG
CGCGATCACATGGTCCTGCTGGAGTTCGTGACCGCCGCCCGCATGCTGAGCCTGGCAACCCGCCCGGAAC
TGGAAGACATCGAAGCATCGGCACGTTTCTTTGAAGACGACGACGGCCTGCATGATCACTCCTTCTTCTT
CTTTGAAGATGCGGAAGATCACGCCGGTAACTCCACTGTGGCATTTACCATCCGTGATGGTCGTCTGTTT
ACTCTGCGTGAGCGTGAACTGCCCGCTTTTCGTCTGTATCGTATGCGTGCCCGTAGCCAGTCGATGGTAG
ACGGTAACGCCTACGAGTTGCTGCTGGATCTGTTCGAAACCAAAATCGAACAGTTGGCAGATGAAATTGA
AAATATCTATAGCGACCTGGAGCAGTTGAGCCGGGTGATTATGGAAGGGCATCAGGGCGATGAGTACGAC
GAGGCGCTCTCCACTCTGGCGGAACTGGAAGATGACGGCTGGGCCGTTGCCCTGTGTCTGATGGATACCC
AGCGCGCGCTCAACTTCCTGGTGCGTAAAGCGCGTTTACCGGGTGGGCAACTGGAGCAGGCGCGTGAAAT
CCTGCGAGATATCGAATCCCTGCTGCCGCATAACGAATCCCTGTTCCAGAAGGTGAACTTCCTGATGCAG
GCGGCTGAGCTCATGGACGGCGGCGTGCAGCTCGCCGACCACTACCAGCAGAACACCCCCATCGGCGACG
GCCCCGTGCTGCTGCCCGACAACCACTACCTGAGCTACCAGTCCGCCCTGAGCAAAGACCCCAACGAGAA
GCGCGATCACATGGTCCTGCTGGAGTTCGTGACCGCCGCCGGGATCACTCTCGGCATGGACGAGCTGTAC
AAGGGTGGCAGCGGTGGCATGGTGAGCAAGGGCGAGGAGCTGTTCACCGCGGTGGTGCCCATCCTGGTCG
AGCTGGACGGCGACGTAAACGGCCACAAGTTCAGCGTGTCCGGCGAGGGCGAGGGCGATGCCACCTACGG
CAAGCTGACCCTGAAGCTGATCTGCACCACCGGCAAGCTGCCCGTGCCCTGGCCCACCCTCGTGACCACC
CTGGGCTACGGCCTGCAGTGCTTCGCCCGCTACCCCGACCACATGAAGCAGCACGACTTCTTCAAGTCCG
CCATGCCCGAAGGCTACGTCCAGGAGCGCACCATCTTCTTCAAGGACGACGGCAACTACAAGACCCGCGC
CGAGGTGAAGTTCGAGGGCGACACCCTGGTGAACCGCATCGAGCTGAAGGGCATCGACTTCAAGGAGGAC
GGCAACATCCTGGGGCACAAGCTGGAGTACAACTACAACAGCCACAACGTCTATATCACCGCCGACAAGC
AGAAGAACGGCATCAAGGCCAACTTCAAGATCCGCCACAACATCGAGTAAGAATTCTGCAGATATCCATC
ACACTGGCGGCCGCTCGAGCATGCATCTAGAGGGCCCTATTCTATAGTGTCACCTAAATGCTAGAGCTCG
CTGATCAGCCTCGACTGTGCCTTCTAGTTGCCAGCCATCTGTTGTTTGCCCCTCCCCCGTGCCTTCCTTG
ACCCTGGAAGGTGCCACTCCCACTGTCCTTTCCTAATAAAATGAGGAAATTGCATCGCATTGTCTGAGTA
GGTGTCATTCTATTCTGGGGGGTGGGGTGGGGCAGGACAGCAAGGGGGAGGATTGGGAAGACAATAGCAG
GCATGCTGGGGATGCGGTGGGCTCTATGGCTTCTGAGGCGGAAAGAACCAGCTGGGGCTCTAGGGGGTAT
CCCC
[124 nt withheld, positions 3085-3208]
C
[91 nt withheld, positions 3210-3300]
A
[49 nt withheld, positions 3302-3350]
CCTTTGACGTTGGAGTCCACGTTCTTT
[37 nt withheld, positions 3378-3414]
ACCCTATCTCGGTCTATTCTTTTGATTTATAAGGGATTTTGCCGATTTCGGCCTATTGGTTAAAAAATGA
GCTGATTTAACAAAAATTTAACGCGAATTAATTCTGTGGAATGTGTGTCAGTTAGGGTGTGGAAAGTCCC
CAGGCTCCCCAGCAGGCAGAAGTATGCAAAGCATGCATCTCAATTAGTCAGCAACCAGGTGTGGAAAGTC
CCCAGGCTCCCCAGCAGGCAGAAGTATGCAAAGCATGCATCTCAATTAGTCAGCAACCATAGTCCCGCCC
CTAACTCCGCCCATCCCGCCCCTAACTCCGCCCAGTTCCGCCCATTCTCCGCCCCATGGCTGACTAATTT
TTTTTATTTATGCAGAGGCCGAGGCCGCCTCTGCCTCTGAGCTATTCCAGAAGTAGTGAGGAGGCTTTTT
TGGAGGCCTAGGCTTTTGCAAAAAGCTCCCGGGAGCTTGTATATCCATTTTCGGATCTGATCAAGAGACA
GGATGAGGATCGTTTCGCATGATTGAACAAGATGGATTGCACGCAGGTTCTCCGGCCGCTTGGGTGGAGA
GGCTATTCGGCTATGACTGGGCACAACAGACAATCGGCTGCTCTGATGCCGCCGTGTTCCGGCTGTCAGC
GCAGGGGCGCCCGGTTCTTTTTGTCAAGACCGACCTGTCCGGTGCCCTGAATGAACTGCAGGACGAGGCA
GCGCGGCTATCGTGGCTGGCCACGACGGGCGTTCCTTGCGCAGCTGTGCTCGACGTTGTCACTGAAGCGG
GAAGGGACTGGCTGCTATTGGGCGAAGTGCCGGGGCAGGATCTCCTGTCATCTCACCTTGCTCCTGCCGA
GAAAGTATCCATCATGGCTGATGCAATGCGGCGGCTGCATACGCTTGATCCGGCTACCTGCCCATTCGAC
CACCAAGCGAAACATCGCATCGAGCGAGCACGTACTCGGATGGAAGCCGGTCTTGTCGATCAGGATGATC
TGGACGAAGAGCATCAGGGGCTCGCGCCAGCCGAACTGTTCGCCAGGCTCAAGGCGCGCATGCCCGACGG
CGAGGATCTCGTCGTGACCCATGGCGATGCCTGCTTGCCGAATATCATGGTGGAAAATGGCCGCTTTTCT
GGATTCATCGACTGTGGCCGGCTGGGTGTGGCGGACCGCTATCAGGACATAGCGTTGGCTACCCGTGATA
TTGCTGAAGAGCTTGGCGGCGAATGGGCTGACCGCTTCCTCGTGCTTTACGGTATCGCCGCTCCCGATTC
GCAGCGCATCGCCTTCTATCGCCTTCTTGACGAGTTCTTCTGAGCGGGACTCTGGGGTTCGAAATGACCG
ACCAAGCGACGCCCAACCTGCCATCACGAGATTTCGATTCCACCGCCGCCTTCTATGAAAGGTTGGGCTT
CGGAATCGTTTTCCGGGACGCCGGCTGGATGATCCTCCAGCGCGGGGATCTCATGCTGGAGTTCTTCGCC
CACCCCAACTTGTTTATTGCAGCTTATAATGGTTACAAATAAAGCAATAGCATCACAAATTTCACAAATA
AAGCATTTTTTTCACTGCATTCTAGTTGTGGTTTGTCCAAACTCATCAATGTATCTTATCATGTCTGTAT
ACCGTCGACCTCTAGCTAGAGCTTGGCGTAATCATGGTCATAGCTGTTTCCTGTGTGAAATTGTTATCCG
CTCACAATTCCACACAACATACGAGCCGGAAGCATAAAGTGTAAAGCCTGGGGTGCCTAATGAGTGAGCT
AACTCACATTAATTGCGTTGCGCTCACTGCCCGCTTTCCAGTCGGGAAACCTGTCGTGCCAGCTGCATTA
ATGAATCGGCCAACGCGCGGGGAGAGGCGGTTTGCGTATTGGGCGCTCTTCCGCTTCCTCGCTCACTGAC
TCGCTGCGCTCGGTCGTTCGGCTGCGGCGAGCGGTATCAGCTCACTCAAAGGCGGTAATACGGTTATCCA
CAGAATCAGGGGATAACGCAGGAAAGAACATGTGAGCAAAAGGCCAGCAAAAGGCCAGGAACCGTAAAAA
GGCCGCGTTGCTGGCGTTTTTCCATAGGCTCCGCCCCCCTGACGAGCATCACAAAAATCGACGCTCAAGT
CAGAGGTGGCGAAACCCGACAGGACTATAAAGATACCAGGCGTTTCCCCCTGGAAGCTCCCTCGTGCGCT
CTCCTGTTCCGACCCTGCCGCTTACCGGATACCTGTCCGCCTTTCTCCCTTCGGGAAGCGTGGCGCTTTC
TCATAGCTCACGCTGTAGGTATCTCAGTTCGGTGTAGGTCGTTCGCTCCAAGCTGGGCTGTGTGCACGAA
CCCCCCGTTCAGCCCGACCGCTGCGCCTTATCCGGTAACTATCGTCTTGAGTCCAACCCGGTAAGACACG
ACTTATCGCCACTGGCAGCAGCCACTGGTAACAGGATTAGCAGAGCGAGGTATGTAGGCGGTGCTACAGA
GTTCTTGAAGTGGTGGCCTAACTACGGCTACACTAGAAGAACAGTATTTGGTATCTGCGCTCTGCTGAAG
CCAGTTACCTTCGGAAAAAGAGTTGGTAGCTCTTGATCCGGCAAACAAACCACCGCTGGTAGCGGTGGTT
TTTTTGTTTGCAAGCAGCAGATTACGCGCAGAAAAAAAGGATCTCAAGAAGATCCTTTGATCTTTTCTAC
GGGGTCTGACGCTCAGTGGAACGAAAACTCACGTTAAGGGATTTTGGTCATGAGATTATCAAAAAGGATC
TTCACCTAGATCCTTTTAAATTAAAAATGAAGTTTTAAATCAATCTAAAGTATATATGAGTAAACTTGGT
CTGACAGTTACCAATGCTTAATCAGTGAGGCACCTATCTCAGCGATCTGTCTATTTCGTTCATCCATAGT
TGCCTGACTCCCCGTCGTGTAGATAACTACGATACGGGAGGGCTTACCATCTGGCCCCAGTGCTGCAATG
ATACCGCGAGACCCACGCTCACCGGCTCCAGATTTATCAGCAATAAACCAGCCAGCCGGAAGGGCCGAGC
GCAGAAGTGGTCCTGCAACTTTATCCGCCTCCATCCAGTCTATTAATTGTTGCCGGGAAGCTAGAGTAAG
TAGTTCGCCAGTTAATAGTTTGCGCAACGTTGTTGCCATTGCTACAGGCATCGTGGTGTCACGCTCGTCG
TTTGGTATGGCTTCATTCAGCTCCGGTTCCCAACGATCAAGGCGAGTTACATGATCCCCCATGTTGTGCA
AAAAAGCGGTTAGCTCCTTCGGTCCTCCGATCGTTGTCAGAAGTAAGTTGGCCGCAGTGTTATCACTCAT
GGTTATGGCAGCACTGCATAATTCTCTTACTGTCATGCCATCCGTAAGATGCTTTTCTGTGACTGGTGAG
TACTCAACCAAGTCATTCTGAGAATAGTGTATGCGGCGACCGAGTTGCTCTTGCCCGGCGTCAATACGGG
ATAATACCGCGCCACATAGCAGAACTTTAAAAGTGCTCATCATTGGAAAACGTTCTTCGGGGCGAAAACT
CTCAAGGATCTTACCGCTGTTGAGATCCAGTTCGATGTAACCCACTCGTGCACCCAACTGATCTTCAGCA
TCTTTTACTTTCACCAGCGTTTCTGGGTGAGCAAAAACAGGAAGGCAAAATGCCGCAAAAAAGGGAATAA
GGGCGACACGGAAATGTTGAATACTCATACTCTTCCTTTTTCAATATTATTGAAGCATTTATCAGGGTTA
TTGTCTCATGAGCGGATACATATTTGAATGTATTTAGAAAAATAAACAAATAGGGGTTCCGCGCACATTT
CCCCGAAAAGTGCCACCTGACGTCGACGGATCGGGAGATCTCCCGATCCCCTATGGTGCACTCTCAGTAC
AATCTGCTCTGATGCCGCATAGTTAAGCCAGTATCTGCTCCCTGCTTGTGTGTTGGAGGTCGCTGAGTAG
TGCGCGAGCAAAATTTAAGCTACAACAAGGCAAGGCTTGACCGACAATTGCATGAAGAATCTGCTTAGGG
TTAGGCGTTTTGCGCTGCTTCGCGATGTACGGGCCAGATATA
