>Addgene plasmid #124838 | MARIO/ pcDNA3 | depositor partial sequence | sequence record 238416 | an insert between BamHI and EcoRI sites in pcDNA3
ATGGTGAGCAAGGGCGAGGAGCTGTTCACCGGGGTGGTGCCCATCCTGGTCGAGCTGGACGGCGACGTAA
ACGGCCACAGGTTCAGCGTGTCCGGCGAGGGCGAGGGCGATGCCACCTACGGCAAGCTGACCCTGAAGTT
CATCTGCACCACCGGCAAGCTGCCCGTGCCCTGGCCCACCCTCGTGACCACCCTGACCTGGGGCGTGCAG
TGCTTCAGCCGCTACCCCGACCACATGAAGCAGCACGACTTCTTCAAGTCCGCCATGCCCGAAGGCTACG
TCCAGGAGCGTACCATCTTCTTCAAGGACGACGGCAACTACAAGACCCGCGCCGAGGTGAAGTTCGAGGG
CGACACCCTGGTGAACCGCATCGAGCTGAAGGGCATCGACTTCAAGGAGGACGGCAACATCCTGGGGCAC
AAGCTGGAGTACAACTACATCAGCCACAACGTCTATATCACCGCCGACAAGCAGAAGAACGGCATCAAGG
CCCACTTCAAGATCCGCCACAACATCGAGGACGGCAGCGTGCAGCTCGCCGACCACTACCAGCAGAACAC
CCCCATCGGCGACGGCCCCGTGCTGCTGCCCGACAACCACTACCTGAGCACCCAGTCCGCCCTGAGCAAA
GACCCCAACGAGAAGCGCGATCACATGGTCCTGCTGGAGTTCGTGACCGCCGCCCGCATGCTGAGCCTGG
CAACCCGCCCGGAACTGGAAGACATCGAAGCATCGGCACGTTTCTTTGAAGACGACGACGGCCTGCATGA
TCACTCCTTCTTCTTCTTTGAAGATGCGGAAGATCACGCCGGTAACTCCACTGTGGCATTTACCATCCGT
GATGGTCGTCTGTTTACTCTGCGTGAGCGTGAACTGCCCGCTTTTCGTCTGTATCGTATGCGTGCCCGTA
GCCAGTCGATGGTAGACGGTAACGCCTACGAGTTGCTGCTGGATCTGTTCGAAACCAAAATCGAACAGTT
GGCAGATGAAATTGAAAATATCTATAGCGACCTGGAGCAGTTGAGCCGGGTGATTATGGAAGGGCATCAG
GGCGATGAGTACGACGAGGCGCTCTCCACTCTGGCGGAACTGGAAGATGACGGCTGGGCCGTTGCCCTGT
GTCTGATGGATACCCAGCGCGCGCTCAACTTCCTGGTGCGTAAAGCGCGTTTACCGGGTGGGCAACTGGA
GCAGGCGCGTGAAATCCTGCGAGATATCGAATCCCTGCTGCCGCATAACGAATCCCTGTTCCAGAAGGTG
AACTTCCTGATGCAGGCGGCTGAGCTCATGGACGGCGGCGTGCAGCTCGCCGACCACTACCAGCAGAACA
CCCCCATCGGCGACGGCCCCGTGCTGCTGCCCGACAACCACTACCTGAGCTACCAGTCCGCCCTGAGCAA
AGACCCCAACGAGAAGCGCGATCACATGGTCCTGCTGGAGTTCGTGACCGCCGCCGGGATCACTCTCGGC
ATGGACGAGCTGTACAAGGGTGGCAGCGGTGGCATGGTGAGCAAGGGCGAGGAGCTGTTCACCGCGGTGG
TGCCCATCCTGGTCGAGCTGGACGGCGACGTAAACGGCCACAAGTTCAGCGTGTCCGGCGAGGGCGAGGG
CGATGCCACCTACGGCAAGCTGACCCTGAAGCTGATCTGCACCACCGGCAAGCTGCCCGTGCCCTGGCCC
ACCCTCGTGACCACCCTGGGCTACGGCCTGCAGTGCTTCGCCCGCTACCCCGACCACATGAAGCAGCACG
ACTTCTTCAAGTCCGCCATGCCCGAAGGCTACGTCCAGGAGCGCACCATCTTCTTCAAGGACGACGGCAA
CTACAAGACCCGCGCCGAGGTGAAGTTCGAGGGCGACACCCTGGTGAACCGCATCGAGCTGAAGGGCATC
GACTTCAAGGAGGACGGCAACATCCTGGGGCACAAGCTGGAGTACAACTACAACAGCCACAACGTCTATA
TCACCGCCGACAAGCAGAAGAACGGCATCAAGGCCAACTTCAAGATCCGCCACAACATCGAGTAA
